>Addgene plasmid #54517 | mCherry2-N1 | depositor partial sequence | sequence record 84914 | insert sequence
ACAACTCCGCCCCATTGACGCAAATGGGCGGTAGGCGTGTACGGTGGGAGGTCTATATAAGCAGAGCTGG
TTTAGTGAACCGTCAGATCCGCTAGCGCTACCGGACTCAGATCTCGAGCTCAAGCTTCGAATTCTGCAGT
CGACGGTACCGCGGGCCCGGGATCCACCGGTCGCCACCATGGTGAGCAAGGGCGAGGAGGATAACATGGC
CATCATCAAGGAGTTCATGCGCTTCAAGGTGCACATGGAGGGCTCCGTGAACGGCCACGAGTTCGAGATC
GAGGGCGAGGGCGAGGGCCGCCCCTACGAGGGCACCCAGACCGCCAAGCTGAAGGTGACCAAGGGTGGCC
CCCTGCCCTTCGCCTGGGACATCCTGTCCCCTCAGTTCATGTACGGCTCCAAGGCCTACGTGAAGCACCC
CGCCGACATCCCCGACTACTTGAAGCTGTCCTTCCCCGAGGGCTTCAATTGGGAGCGCGTGATGAACTTC
GAGGACGGCGGCGTGGTGACCGTGACCCAGGACTCCTCCCTGCAGGACGGCGAGTTCATCTACAAGGTGA
AGCTGCGCGGCACCAACTTCCCCTCCGACGGCCCCGTAATGCAGTGTCGTACCATGGGCTGGGAGGCCTC
CACTGAGCGGATGTACCCCGAGGACGGCGCCCTGAAGGGCGAGATCAAGCAGAGGCTGAAGCTGAAGGAC
GGCGGCCACTACGACGCTGAGGTCAAGACCACCTACAAGGCCAAGAAGCCCGTGCAGCTGCCCGGCGCCT
ACAACGTCGACATCAAGTTGGACATCCTTTCCCACAACGAGGACTACACCATCGTGGAACAGTACGAACG
CGCCGAGGGCCGCCACTCCACCGGCGGCATGGACGAGCTGTACAAGTAAGCGGCCGCGACTCTAGATCAT
AATCAGCCATACCACATTTGTAGAGGTTTTACTTGCTTTAAAAAA
