>Addgene plasmid #54517 | mCherry2-N1 | addgene partial sequence | sequence record 131003 | CMV-F 5'-CGCAAATGGGCGGTAGGCGTG-3'
TGAACCGTCAGATCCGCTAGCGCTACCGGACTCAGATCTCGAGCTCAAGCTTCGAATTCTGCAGTCGACG
GTACCGCGGGCCCGGGATCCACCGGTCGCCACCATGGTGAGCAAGGGCGAGGAGGATAACATGGCCATCA
TCAAGGAGTTCATGCGCTTCAAGGTGCACATGGAGGGCTCCGTGAACGGCCACGAGTTCGAGATCGAGGG
CGAGGGCGAGGGCCGCCCCTACGAGGGCACCCAGACCGCCAAGCTGAAGGTGACCAAGGGTGGCCCCCTG
CCCTTCGCCTGGGACATCCTGTCCCCTCAGTTCATGTACGGCTCCAAGGCCTACGTGAAGCACCCCGCCG
ACATCCCCGACTACTTGAAGCTGTCCTTCCCCGAGGGCTTCAATTGGGAGCGCGTGATGAACTTCGAGGA
CGGCGGCGTGGTGACCGTGACCCAGGACTCCTCCCTGCAGGACGGCGAGTTCATCTACAAGGTGAAGCTG
CGCGGCACCAACTTCCCCTCCGACGGCCCCGTAATGCAGTGTCGTACCATGGGCTGGGAGGCCTCCACTG
AGCGGATGTACCCCGAGGACGGCGCCCTGAAGGGCGAGATCAAGCAGAGGCTGAAGCTGAAGGACGGCGG
CCACTACGACGCTGAGGTCAAGACCACCTACAAGGCCAAGAAGCCCGTGCAGCTGCCCGGCGCCTACAAC
GTCGACATCAAGTTGGACATCCTTTCCCACAACGAGGACTACACCATCGTGGAACAGTACGAACGCGCCG
AGGGCCGCCACTCCACCGGCGGCATGGACGAGCTGTACAAGTAAGCGGCCGCGACTCTAG
