[The description below was written by a language model from this plasmid's Addgene catalogue record.]
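Description:
mCherry2-N1 is an empty mammalian expression backbone of about 4.75 kb, built in the "N1" cloning-vector format for making fluorescent fusion proteins. It carries no insert. The coding sequence for the red fluorescent protein mCherry2 is already part of the backbone, positioned so that a gene of interest cloned upstream and in frame receives mCherry2 at its C terminus. Expression is driven by the CMV promoter, a strong constitutive promoter widely used in mammalian cells. The listed 3′ sequencing primer anneals in an SV40 polyadenylation region, which implies that an SV40 polyA signal follows the fluorescent protein cassette. No feature table is supplied, so the multiple cloning site, the origins of replication and other backbone elements are not documented here, and the cloning method is recorded as unknown.

In bacteria the plasmid is maintained at high copy number under kanamycin selection. In mammalian cells a neomycin resistance marker allows G418 selection of stable transfectants. In vectors of this type both resistances usually come from a single Kan/Neo cassette, though the record does not say so explicitly.

The recorded spectral values for mCherry2 are excitation at 587 nm and emission at 610 nm, placing it in the red channel and making it suitable for pairing with green or cyan reporters. The vector is typically used to build C-terminally tagged fusions for live-cell imaging of protein localization and dynamics. Without an insert, it may also serve as a source of untagged mCherry2 expression for use as a transfection or localization control, although the record does not confirm this use.
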