Addgene plasmid #54517: mCherry2-N1
Purpose: (Empty Backbone) Localization: N1 Cloning Vector, Excitation: 587, Emission: 610
Depositing lab: Michael Davidson. Depositing organization: Florida State University, Tallahassee.
Backbone
  Vector backbone: mCherry2-N1
  Backbone size (bp): 4750
  Vector type: Mammalian Expression
  Selectable markers: Neomycin (select with G418)
  Tag / fusion protein: mCherry2 (C terminal on backbone)
Growth in bacteria
  Bacterial resistance: Kanamycin, 50 μg/mL
  Growth temperature: 37°C
  Growth strain: DH5alpha
  Copy number: High Copy
Gene/Insert
  Gene/Insert name: None
  Promoter: CMV
  Tag / fusion protein: mCherry2 (C terminal on backbone)
  Cloning method: Unknown
  Sequencing primers: 5′ CMV-F; 3′ SV40pA-R
Terms and licenses: Academic/Nonprofit Terms; Industry Terms: Not Available to Industry
Depositor comments: . Excitation = 587; Emission = 610
How to cite: mCherry2-N1 was a gift from Michael Davidson (Addgene plasmid # 54517 ; http://n2t.net/addgene:54517 ; RRID:Addgene_54517)
