LOCUS       Exported 4723 bp ds-DNA circular SYN 19-JAN-2022
DEFINITION  Localization: N1 Cloning Vector, Excitation: 587, Emission: 610.
ACCESSION   .
VERSION     .
KEYWORDS    mCherry2-N1
SOURCE      synthetic DNA construct
  ORGANISM  synthetic DNA construct
REFERENCE   1 (bases 1 to 4723)
  TITLE     Michael Davidson Empty Backbones
REFERENCE   2 (bases 1 to 4723)
  AUTHORS   .
  TITLE     Direct Submission
  JOURNAL   Exported Jan 19, 2022 from SnapGene Server 1.1.58
            http://www.snapgene.com
FEATURES             Location/Qualifiers
     source          1..4723
                     /organism="synthetic DNA construct"
                     /mol_type="other DNA"
     primer_bind     181..201
                     /label=pBABE 3'
                     /note="SV40 enhancer, reverse primer for pBABE vectors"
     promoter        complement(226..330)
                     /gene="bla"
                     /label=AmpR promoter
     rep_origin      357..812
                     /direction=RIGHT
                     /label=f1 ori
                     /note="f1 bacteriophage origin of replication; arrow
                     indicates direction of (+) strand synthesis"
     primer_bind     complement(444..463)
                     /label=F1ori-R
                     /note="F1 origin, reverse primer"
     primer_bind     654..675
                     /label=F1ori-F
                     /note="F1 origin, forward primer"
     polyA_signal    819..940
                     /label=SV40 poly(A) signal
                     /note="SV40 polyadenylation signal"
     primer_bind     complement(830..849)
                     /label=EBV-rev
                     /note="SV40 polyA terminator, reverse primer"
     primer_bind     884..903
                     /label=SV40pA-R
                     /note="SV40 polyA, reverse primer"
     CDS             complement(1062..1772)
                     /codon_start=1
                     /product="derivative of the monomeric red fluorescent
                     protein mCherry"
                     /label=mCherry2
                     /note="mammalian codon-optimized"
                     /translation="MVSKGEEDNMAIIKEFMRFKVHMEGSVNGHEFEIEGEGEGRPYEG
                     TQTAKLKVTKGGPLPFAWDILSPQFMYGSKAYVKHPADIPDYLKLSFPEGFNWERVMNF
                     EDGGVVTVTQDSSLQDGEFIYKVKLRGTNFPSDGPVMQCRTMGWEASTERMYPEDGALK
                     GEIKQRLKLKDGGHYDAEVKTTYKAKKPVQLPGAYNVDIKLDILSHNEDYTIVEQYERA
                     EGRHSTGGMDELYK"
     primer_bind     1609..1627
                     /label=mCherry-R
                     /note="mCherry, reverse primer"
     regulatory      1769..1778
                     /regulatory_class="other"
                     /note="vertebrate consensus sequence for strong initiation
                     of translation (Kozak, 1987)"
     misc_feature    1780..1860
                     /label=MCS
                     /note="multiple cloning site"
     promoter        complement(1883..2086)
                     /label=CMV promoter
                     /note="human cytomegalovirus (CMV) immediate early
                     promoter"
     primer_bind     complement(1912..1932)
                     /label=CMV-F
                     /note="Human CMV immediate early promoter, forward primer"
     enhancer        2087..2390
                     /label=CMV enhancer
                     /note="human cytomegalovirus immediate early enhancer"
     rep_origin      complement(2565..3153)
                     /direction=LEFT
                     /label=ori
                     /note="high-copy-number ColE1/pMB1/pBR322/pUC origin of
                     replication"
     primer_bind     complement(2645..2664)
                     /label=pBR322ori-F
                     /note="pBR322 origin, forward primer"
     polyA_signal    3482..3529
                     /label=HSV TK poly(A) signal
                     /note="herpes simplex virus thymidine kinase
                     polyadenylation signal (Cole and Stacy, 1985)"
     primer_bind     3554..3573
                     /label=TK-pA-R
                     /note="Thymidine kinase polyA, reverse primer"
     CDS             complement(3761..4555)
                     /codon_start=1
                     /gene="aph(3')-II (or nptII)"
                     /product="aminoglycoside phosphotransferase from Tn5"
                     /label=NeoR/KanR
                     /note="confers resistance to neomycin, kanamycin, and G418
                     (Geneticin(R))"
                     /translation="MIEQDGLHAGSPAAWVERLFGYDWAQQTIGCSDAAVFRLSAQGRP
                     VLFVKTDLSGALNELQDEAARLSWLATTGVPCAAVLDVVTEAGRDWLLLGEVPGQDLLS
                     SHLAPAEKVSIMADAMRRLHTLDPATCPFDHQAKHRIERARTRMEAGLVDQDDLDEEHQ
                     GLAPAELFARLKASMPDGEDLVVTHGDACLPNIMVENGRFSGFIDCGRLGVADRYQDIA
                     LATRDIAEELGGEWADRFLVLYGIAAPDSQRIAFYRLLDEFF"
     primer_bind     complement(3872..3891)
                     /label=Neo-F
                     /note="Neomycin resistance gene, forward primer"
     primer_bind     4482..4501
                     /label=Neo-R
                     /note="Neomycin resistance gene, reverse primer"
     promoter        complement(4590..224)
                     /label=SV40 promoter
                     /note="SV40 enhancer and early promoter"
     rep_origin      4604..16
                     /label=SV40 ori
                     /note="SV40 origin of replication"
     primer_bind     complement(4658..4677)
                     /label=SV40pro-F
                     /note="SV40 promoter/origin, forward primer"
ORIGIN
        1 gagttagggg cgggatgggc ggagttaggg gcgggactat ggttgctgac taattgagat
       61 gcatgctttg catacttctg cctgctgggg agcctgggga ctttccacac ctggttgctg
      121 actaattgag atgcatgctt tgcatacttc tgcctgctgg ggagcctggg gactttccac
      181 accctaactg acacacattc cacagctggt tctttccgcc tcaggactct tcctttttca
      241 atattattga agcatttatc agggttattg tctcatgagc ggatacatat ttgaatgtat
      301 ttagaaaaat aaacaaatag gggttccgcg cacatttccc cgaaaagtgc cacctgnnnn
      361 nnnnnnnnnn nnnnnnnnnn nnnnnnnnnn nnnnnnnnnn nnnnnnnnnn nnnnnnnnnn
      421 nnnnnnnnnn nnnnnnnnnn nnnnnnnnnn nnnnnnnnnn nnnnnnnnnn nnnnnnnnnn
      481 cnnnnnnnnn nnnnnnnnnn nnnnnnnnnn nnnnnnnnnn nnnnnnnnnn nnnnnnnnnn
      541 nnnnnnnnnn nnnnnnnnnn nnnnnnnnnn nnannnnnnn nnnnnnnnnn nnnnnnnnnn
      601 nnnnnnnnnn nnnnnnnnnn nncctttgac gttggagtcc acgttcttta atagtggact
      661 cttgttccaa actggaacaa cactcaaccc tatctcggtc tattcttttg atttataagg
      721 gattttgccg atttcggcct attggttaaa aaatgagctg atttaacaaa aatttaacgc
      781 gaattttaac aaaatattaa cgcttacaat ttacgcctta agatacattg atgagtttgg
      841 acaaaccaca actagaatgc agtgaaaaaa atgctttatt tgtgaaattt gtgatgctat
      901 tgctttattt gtaaccatta taagctgcaa taaacaagtt aacaacaaca attgcattca
      961 ttttatgttt caggttcagg gggaggtgtg ggaggttttt taaagcaagt aaaacctcta
     1021 caaatgtggt atggctgatt atgatctaga gtcgcggccg cttacttgta cagctcgtcc
     1081 atgccgccgg tggagtggcg gccctcggcg cgttcgtact gttccacgat ggtgtagtcc
     1141 tcgttgtggg aaaggatgtc caacttgatg tcgacgttgt aggcgccggg cagctgcacg
     1201 ggcttcttgg ccttgtaggt ggtcttgacc tcagcgtcgt agtggccgcc gtccttcagc
     1261 ttcagcctct gcttgatctc gcccttcagg gcgccgtcct cggggtacat ccgctcagtg
     1321 gaggcctccc agcccatggt acgacactgc attacggggc cgtcggaggg gaagttggtg
     1381 ccgcgcagct tcaccttgta gatgaactcg ccgtcctgca gggaggagtc ctgggtcacg
     1441 gtcaccacgc cgccgtcctc gaagttcatc acgcgctccc aattgaagcc ctcggggaag
     1501 gacagcttca agtagtcggg gatgtcggcg gggtgcttca cgtaggcctt ggagccgtac
     1561 atgaactgag gggacaggat gtcccaggcg aagggcaggg ggccaccctt ggtcaccttc
     1621 agcttggcgg tctgggtgcc ctcgtagggg cggccctcgc cctcgccctc gatctcgaac
     1681 tcgtggccgt tcacggagcc ctccatgtgc accttgaagc gcatgaactc cttgatgatg
     1741 gccatgttat cctcctcgcc cttgctcacc atggtggcga ccggtggatc ccgggcccgc
     1801 ggtaccgtcg actgcagaat tcgaagcttg agctcgagat ctgagtccgg tagcgctagc
     1861 ggatctgacg gttcactaaa ccagctctgc ttatatagac ctcccaccgt acacgcctac
     1921 cgcccatttg cgtcaatggg gcggagttgt tacgacattt tggaaagtcc cgttgatttt
     1981 ggtgccaaaa caaactccca ttgacgtcaa tggggtggag acttggaaat ccccgtgagt
     2041 caaaccgcta tccacgccca ttgatgtact gccaaaaccg catcaccatg gtaatagcga
     2101 tgactaatac gtagatgtac tgccaagtag gaaagtccca taaggtcatg tactgggcat
     2161 aatgccaggc gggccattta ccgtcattga cgtcaatagg gggcgtactt ggcatatgat
     2221 acacttgatg tactgccaag tgggcagttt accgtaaata ctccacccat tgacgtcaat
     2281 ggaaagtccc tattggcgtt actatgggaa catacgtcat tattgacgtc aatgggcggg
     2341 ggtcgttggg cggtcagcca ggcgggccat ttaccgtaag ttatgtaacg cggaactcca
     2401 tatatgggct atgaactaat gaccccgtaa ttgattacta ttaataacta atgcatggcg
     2461 gtaatacggt tatccacaga atcaggggat aacgcaggaa agaacatgtg agcaaaaggc
     2521 cagcaaaagg ccaggaaccg taaaaaggcc gcgttgctgg cgtttttcca taggctccgc
     2581 ccccctgacg agcatcacaa aaatcgacgc tcaagtcaga ggtggcgaaa cccgacagga
     2641 ctataaagat accaggcgtt tccccctgga agctccctcg tgcgctctcc tgttccgacc
     2701 ctgccgctta ccggatacct gtccgccttt ctcccttcgg gaagcgtggc gctttctcat
     2761 agctcacgct gtaggtatct cagttcggtg taggtcgttc gctccaagct gggctgtgtg
     2821 cacgaacccc ccgttcagcc cgaccgctgc gccttatccg gtaactatcg tcttgagtcc
     2881 aacccggtaa gacacgactt atcgccactg gcagcagcca ctggtaacag gattagcaga
     2941 gcgaggtatg taggcggtgc tacagagttc ttgaagtggt ggcctaacta cggctacact
     3001 agaagaacag tatttggtat ctgcgctctg ctgaagccag ttaccttcgg aaaaagagtt
     3061 ggtagctctt gatccggcaa acaaaccacc gctggtagcg gtggtttttt tgtttgcaag
     3121 cagcagatta cgcgcagaaa aaaaggatct caagaagatc ctttgatctt ttctacgggg
     3181 tctgacgctc agtggaacga aaactcacgt taagggattt tggtcatgag attatcaaaa
     3241 aggatcttca cctagatcct tttaaattaa aaatgaagtt ttaaatcaat ctaaagtata
     3301 tatgagtaac ctgaggctat ggcagggcct gccgccccga cgttggctgc gagccctggg
     3361 ccttcacccg aacttggggg gtggggtggg gaaaaggaag aaacgcgggc gtattggccc
     3421 caatggggtc tcggtggggt atcgacagag tgccagccct gggaccgaac cccgcgttta
     3481 tgaacaaacg acccaacacc gtgcgtttta ttctgtcttt ttattgccgt catagcgcgg
     3541 gttccttccg gtattgtctc cttccgtgtt tcagttagcc tccccctagg gtgggcgaag
     3601 aactccagca tgagatcccc gcgctggagg atcatccagc cggcgtcccg gaaaacgatt
     3661 ccgaagccca acctttcata gaaggcggcg gtggaatcga aatctcgtga tggcaggttg
     3721 ggcgtcgctt ggtcggtcat ttcgaacccc agagtcccgc tcagaagaac tcgtcaagaa
     3781 ggcgatagaa ggcgatgcgc tgcgaatcgg gagcggcgat accgtaaagc acgaggaagc
     3841 ggtcagccca ttcgccgcca agctcttcag caatatcacg ggtagccaac gctatgtcct
     3901 gatagcggtc cgccacaccc agccggccac agtcgatgaa tccagaaaag cggccatttt
     3961 ccaccatgat attcggcaag caggcatcgc catgggtcac gacgagatcc tcgccgtcgg
     4021 gcatgctcgc cttgagcctg gcgaacagtt cggctggcgc gagcccctga tgctcttcgt
     4081 ccagatcatc ctgatcgaca agaccggctt ccatccgagt acgtgctcgc tcgatgcgat
     4141 gtttcgcttg gtggtcgaat gggcaggtag ccggatcaag cgtatgcagc cgccgcattg
     4201 catcagccat gatggatact ttctcggcag gagcaaggtg agatgacagg agatcctgcc
     4261 ccggcacttc gcccaatagc agccagtccc ttcccgcttc agtgacaacg tcgagcacag
     4321 ctgcgcaagg aacgcccgtc gtggccagcc acgatagccg cgctgcctcg tcttgcagtt
     4381 cattcagggc accggacagg tcggtcttga caaaaagaac cgggcgcccc tgcgctgaca
     4441 gccggaacac ggcggcatca gagcagccga ttgtctgttg tgcccagtca tagccgaata
     4501 gcctctccac ccaagcggcc ggagaacctg cgtgcaatcc atcttgttca atcatgcgaa
     4561 acgatcctca tcctgtctct tgatcgatct ttgcaaaagc ctaggcctcc aaaaaagcct
     4621 cctcactact tctggaatag ctcagaggcc gaggcggcct cggcctctgc ataaataaaa
     4681 aaaattagtc agccatgggg cggagaatgg gcggaactgg gcg
//
